>Addgene plasmid #37219 | pTYB2-eIF5 | addgene partial sequence | sequence record 49435 | T7 5'-TAATACGACTCACTATAGGG-3'
TTTAACTTTAAGAAGGAGATATACATATGTCTATTAATATTTGTAGAGATAATCATGATCCATTTTACCG
TTACAAAATGCCTCCCATCCAAGCCAAGGTGGAAGGTAGAGGTAACGGTATCAAGACTGCCGTTTTGAAC
GTCGCTGACATCTCTCACGCGCTAAATAGACCTGCTCCATATATTGTCAGTA
